>Addgene plasmid #209728 | plenti.CamKII.(cyto).iATPSnFR2.A95K.S29W.miRFP670nano3 | addgene full sequence | sequence record 450695 | Addgene NGS Result
CGTCGACGGATCGGGAGATCTCCCGATCCCCTATGGTGCACTCTCAGTACAATCTGCTCTGATGCCGCAT
AGTTAAGCCAGTATCTGCTCCCTGCTTGTGTGTTGGAGGTCGCTGAGTAGTGCGCGAGCAAAATTTAAGC
TACAACAAGGCAAGGCTTGACCGACAATTGCATGAAGAATCTGCTTAGGGTTAGGCGTTTTGCGCTGCTT
CGCGATGTACGGGCCAGATATACGCGTTGACATTGATTATTGACTAGTTATTAATAGTAATCAATTACGG
GGTCATTAGTTCATAGCCCATATATGGAGTTCCGCGTTACATAACTTACGGTAAATGGCCCGCCTGGCTG
ACCGCCCAACGACCCCCGCCCATTGACGTCAATAATGACGTATGTTCCCATAGTAACGCCAATAGGGACT
TTCCATTGACGTCAATGGGTGGAGTATTTACGGTAAACTGCCCACTTGGCAGTACATCAAGTGTATCATA
TGCCAAGTACGCCCCCTATTGACGTCAATGACGGTAAATGGCCCGCCTGGCATTATGCCCAGTACATGAC
CTTATGGGACTTTCCTACTTGGCAGTACATCTACGTATTAGTCATCGCTATTACCATGGTGATGCGGTTT
TGGCAGTACATCAATGGGCGTGGATAGCGGTTTGACTCACGGGGATTTCCAAGTCTCCACCCCATTGACG
TCAATGGGAGTTTGTTTTGGCACCAAAATCAACGGGACTTTCCAAAATGTCGTAACAACTCCGCCCCATT
GACGCAAATGGGCGGTAGGCGTGTACGGTGGGAGGTCTATATAAGCAGCGCGTTTTGCCTGTACTGGGTC
TCTCTGGTTAGACCAGATCTGAGCCTGGGAGCTCTCTGGCTAACTAGGGAACCCACTGCTTAAGCCTCAA
TAAAGCTTGCCTTGAGTGCTTCAAGTAGTGTGTGCCCGTCTGTTGTGTGACTCTGGTAACTAGAGATCCC
TCAGACCCTTTTAGTCAGTGTGGAAAATCTCTAGCAGTGGCGCCCGAACAGGGACTTGAAAGCGAAAGGG
AAACCAGAGGAGCTCTCTCGACGCAGGACTCGGCTTGCTGAAGCGCGCACGGCAAGAGGCGAGGGGCGGC
GACTGGTGAGTACGCCAAAAATTTTGACTAGCGGAGGCTAGAAGGAGAGAGATGGGTGCGAGAGCGTCAG
TATTAAGCGGGGGAGAATTAGATCGCGATGGGAAAAAATTCGGTTAAGGCCAGGGGGAAAGAAAAAATAT
AAATTAAAACATATAGTATGGGCAAGCAGGGAGCTAGAACGATTCGCAGTTAATCCTGGCCTGTTAGAAA
CATCAGAAGGCTGTAGACAAATACTGGGACAGCTACAACCATCCCTTCAGACAGGATCAGAAGAACTTAG
ATCATTATATAATACAGTAGCAACCCTCTATTGTGTGCATCAAAGGATAGAGATAAAAGACACCAAGGAA
GCTTTAGACAAGATAGAGGAAGAGCAAAACAAAAGTAAGACCACCGCACAGCAAGCGGCCGCTGATCTTC
AGACCTGGAGGAGGAGATATGAGGGACAATTGGAGAAGTGAATTATATAAATATAAAGTAGTAAAAATTG
AACCATTAGGAGTAGCACCCACCAAGGCAAAGAGAAGAGTGGTGCAGAGAGAAAAAAGAGCAGTGGGAAT
AGGAGCTTTGTTCCTTGGGTTCTTGGGAGCAGCAGGAAGCACTATGGGCGCAGCGTCAATGACGCTGACG
GTACAGGCCAGACAATTATTGTCTGGTATAGTGCAGCAGCAGAACAATTTGCTGAGGGCTATTGAGGCGC
AACAGCATCTGTTGCAACTCACAGTCTGGGGCATCAAGCAGCTCCAGGCAAGAATCCTGGCTGTGGAAAG
ATACCTAAAGGATCAACAGCTCCTGGGGATTTGGGGTTGCTCTGGAAAACTCATTTGCACCACTGCTGTG
CCTTGGAATGCTAGTTGGAGTAATAAATCTCTGGAACAGATTTGGAATCACACGACCTGGATGGAGTGGG
ACAGAGAAATTAACAATTACACAAGCTTAATACACTCCTTAATTGAAGAATCGCAAAACCAGCAAGAAAA
GAATGAACAAGAATTATTGGAATTAGATAAATGGGCAAGTTTGTGGAATTGGTTTAACATAACAAATTGG
CTGTGGTATATAAAATTATTCATAATGATAGTAGGAGGCTTGGTAGGTTTAAGAATAGTTTTTGCTGTAC
TTTCTATAGTGAATAGAGTTAGGCAGGGATATTCACCATTATCGTTTCAGACCCACCTCCCAACCCCGAG
GGGACCCGACAGGCCCGAAGGAATAGAAGAAGAAGGTGGAGAGAGAGACAGAGACAGATCCATTCGATTA
GTGAACGGATCGGCACTGCGTGCGCCAATTCTGCAGACAAATGGCAGTATTCATCCACAATTTTAAAAGA
AAAGGGGGGATTGGGGGGTACAGTGCAGGGGAAAGAATAGTAGACATAATAGCAACAGACATACAAACTA
AAGAATTACAAAAACAAATTACAAAAATTCAAAATTTTCGGGTTTATTACAGGGACAGCAGAGATCCAGT
TTGGTTAATTAACATTATGGCCTTAGGTCACTTCATCTCCATGGGGTTCTTCTTCTGATTTTCTAGAAAA
TGAGATGGGGGTGCAGAGAGCTTCCTCAGTGACCTGCCCAGGGTCACATCAGAAATGTCAGAGCTAGAAC
TTGAACTCAGATTACTAATCTTAAATTCCATGCCTTGGGGGCATGCAAGTACGATATACAGAAGGAGTGA
ACTCATTAGGGCAGATGACCAATGAGTTTAGGAAAGAAGAGTCCAGGGCAGGGTACATCTACACCACCCG
CCCAGCCCTGGGTGAGTCCAGCCACGTTCACCTCATTATAGTTGCCTCTCTCCAGTCCTACCTTGACGGG
AAGCACAAGCAGAAACTGGGACAGGAGCCCCAGGAGACCAAATCTTCATGGTCCCTCTGGGAGGATGGGT
GGGGAGAGCTGTGGCAGAGGCCTCAGGAGGGGCCCTGCTGCTCAGTGGTGACAGATAGGGGTGAGAAAGC
AGACAGAGTCATTCCGTCAGCATTCTGGGTCTGTTTGGTACTTCTTCTCACGCTAAGGTGGCGGTGTGAT
ATGCACAATGGCTAAAAAGCAGGGAGAGCTGGAAAGAAACAAGGACAGAGACAGAGGCCAAGTCAACCAG
ACCAATTCCCAGAGGAAGCAAAGAAACCATTACAGAGACTACAAGGGGGAAGGGAAGGAGAGATGAATTA
GCTTCCCCTGTAAACCTTAGAACCCAGCTGTTGCCAGGGCAACGGGGCAATACCTGTCTCTTCAGAGGAG
ATGAAGTTGCCAGGGTAACTACATCCTGTCTTTCTCAAGGACCATCCCAGAATGTGGCACCCACTAGCCG
TTACCATAGCAACTGCCTCTTTGCCCCACTTAATCCCATCCCGTCTGTTAAAAGGGCCCTATAGTTGGAG
GTGGGGGAGGTAGGAAGAGCGATGATCACTTGTGGACTAAGTTTGTTCGCATCCCCTTCTCCAACCCCCT
CAGTACATCACCCTGGGGGAACAGGGTCCACTTGCTCCTGGGCCCACACAGTCCTGCAGTATTGTGTATA
TAAGGCCAGGGCAAAGAGGAGCAGGTTTTAAAGTGAAAGGCAGGCAGGTGTTGGGGAGGCAGTTACCGGG
GCAACGGGAACAGGGCGTTTCGGAGGTGGTTGCCATGGGGACCTGGATGCTGACGAAGGCTCGCGAGGCT
GTGAGCAGCCACAGTGCCCTGCTCAGAAGCCCCAAGCTCGTCAGTCAAGCCGGTTCTCCGTTTGCACTCA
GGAGCACGGGCAGGCGAGTGGCCCCTAGTTCTGGGGGCAGCGGGGGATCCGCCACCATGAAGACTATTCA
CGTGAGTGTCGTAACTCCCGACGGGCCTGTATATGAGGATGACGTTGAAATGGTGAGCGTCAAAGCAAAA
TGGGGCGAGCTCGGTATTCTCCCAGGCCACATTCCCTTGAAAGCTCCCCTAGAGATCAGTGCCGCACGCC
TGAAGAAAGGGGGCAAAACACAGTATATCGCTGTGTCAGGCGGCAACCTCGAAGTGCGGCCTGACAAGGT
GACCATCTATGCCCAGGCAGCCGAGAGGGCTGAGGATATCGATGTCCTGCGCGCCAAGAAAGCCAAGGAG
AGAGCCGAGCGCCGACTCCAATCACAGGTCCTGGTCGGGAACGTCTATATCACCGCCGACAAGCAGAAGA
ACGGCATCAAGGCGAACTTCAAGATCCGCCACAACGTGGAGGACGGCAGCATGCAGCTCGCCGACCACTA
CCAGCAGAACACCCCCATCGGCGACGGCCCCGTGCTGCTGCCCGACAACCACTACCTGAGCACCCAGTCC
GTGCTGAGCAAAGACCCTAACGAGAAGCGCGATCACATGGTCCTGCTGGAGTTCGTGACCGCCGCCGGGA
TCACTCTCGGCATGGACGAGCTGTACAAGGGCGGTACCGGAGGGAGCATGAGCAAGGGCGAGGAGCTGTT
CACCGGGGTGGTGCCCATCCTGGTCGAGCTGGACGGCGACGTAAACGGCCACAAGTTCAGCGTGCGCGGC
GAGGGCGAGGGCGATGCCACCAACGGCAAGCTGACCCTGAAGTTCATCTGCACCACCGGCAAGCTGCCCG
TGCCCTGGCCCACCCTCGTGACCACCCTGACCTACGGCGTGCAGTGCTTCAGCCGCTACCCCGACCACAT
GAAGCAGCACGACTTCTTCAAGTCCGCCATGCCCGAAGGCTACGTCCAGGAGCGCACCATCAGCTTCAAG
GACGACGGCACCTACAAGACCCGCGCCGAGGTGAAGTTCGAGGGCGACACCCTGGTGAACCGCATCGAGC
TGAAGGGCATCGACTTCAAGGAGGACGGCAACATCCTGGGGCACAAGCTGGAGTACAACTTTATTTGTGT
GGACATCGATTTTAAGCGCGCCGAGCTCGCCCTTAAGCGCGCAATGAATAGGCTCTCAGTTGCCGAAATG
AAGCTGCAGGGCGGAGGCTCGGGCGGAGGTGGGTCGGGTGGCGGCGGATCAATGGCAAACCTGGACAAGA
TGCTGAACACCACCGTGACCGAGGTGCGCAAGTTCCTGCAAGCGGACAGAGTGTGCGTGTTCAAGTTCGA
GGAAGATTACTCCGGCACCGTCTCGCACGAAGCCGTGGACGACAGATGGATTAGCATCCTGAAGACCCAG
GTGCAGGACAGATACTTCATGGAAACCAGAGGCGAGGAATACGTCCACGGCAGATACCAGGCCATCGCCG
ACATCTACACAGCCAATCTGGTCGAGTGCTACAGAGACCTGCTGATCGAGTTTCAGGTGCGGGCCATTCT
GGCTGTCCCCATCCTGCAAGGCAAGAAGCTGTGGGGCCTGCTGGTGGCCCACCAACTGGCCGGCCCTCGG
GAGTGGCAGACCTGGGAAATCGACTTCCTGAAACAGCAAGCCGTGGTGATGGGCATCGCCATCCAGCAGA
GCTAGGAATTCGATATCAAGCTTATCGATAATCAACCTCTGGATTACAAAATTTGTGAAAGATTGACTGG
TATTCTTAACTATGTTGCTCCTTTTACGCTATGTGGATACGCTGCTTTAATGCCTTTGTATCATGCTATT
GCTTCCCGTATGGCTTTCATTTTCTCCTCCTTGTATAAATCCTGGTTGCTGTCTCTTTATGAGGAGTTGT
GGCCCGTTGTCAGGCAACGTGGCGTGGTGTGCACTGTGTTTGCTGACGCAACCCCCACTGGTTGGGGCAT
TGCCACCACCTGTCAGCTCCTTTCCGGGACTTTCGCTTTCCCCCTCCCTATTGCCACGGCGGAACTCATC
GCCGCCTGCCTTGCCCGCTGCTGGACAGGGGCTCGGCTGTTGGGCACTGACAATTCCGTGGTGTTGTCGG
GGAAATCATCGTCCTTTCCTTGGCTGCTCGCCTGTGTTGCCACCTGGATTCTGCGCGGGACGTCCTTCTG
CTACGTCCCTTCGGCCCTCAATCCAGCGGACCTTCCTTCCCGCGGCCTGCTGCCGGCTCTGCGGCCTCTT
CCGCGTCTTCGCCTTCGCCCTCAGACGAGTCGGATCTCCCTTTGGGCCGCCTCCCCGCATCGATACCGTC
GACCTCGAGACCTAGAAAAACATGGAGCAATCACAAGTAGCAATACAGCAGCTACCAATGCTGATTGTGC
CTGGCTAGAAGCACAAGAGGAGGAGGAGGTGGGTTTTCCAGTCACACCTCAGGTACCTTTAAGACCAATG
ACTTACAAGGCAGCTGTAGATCTTAGCCACTTTTTAAAAGAAAAGGGGGGACTGGAAGGGCTAATTCACT
CCCAACGAAGACAAGATATCCTTGATCTGTGGATCTACCACACACAAGGCTACTTCCCTGATTGGCAGAA
CTACACACCAGGGCCAGGGATCAGATATCCACTGACCTTTGGATGGTGCTACAAGCTAGTACCAGTTGAG
CAAGAGAAGGTAGAAGAAGCCAATGAAGGAGAGAACACCCGCTTGTTACACCCTGTGAGCCTGCATGGGA
TGGATGACCCGGAGAGAGAAGTATTAGAGTGGAGGTTTGACAGCCGCCTAGCATTTCATCACATGGCCCG
AGAGCTGCATCCGGACTGTACTGGGTCTCTCTGGTTAGACCAGATCTGAGCCTGGGAGCTCTCTGGCTAA
CTAGGGAACCCACTGCTTAAGCCTCAATAAAGCTTGCCTTGAGTGCTTCAAGTAGTGTGTGCCCGTCTGT
TGTGTGACTCTGGTAACTAGAGATCCCTCAGACCCTTTTAGTCAGTGTGGAAAATCTCTAGCAGGGCCCG
TTTAAACCCGCTGATCAGCCTCGACTGTGCCTTCTAGTTGCCAGCCATCTGTTGTTTGCCCCTCCCCCGT
GCCTTCCTTGACCCTGGAAGGTGCCACTCCCACTGTCCTTTCCTAATAAAATGAGGAAATTGCATCGCAT
TGTCTGAGTAGGTGTCATTCTATTCTGGGGGGTGGGGTGGGGCAGGACAGCAAGGGGGAGGATTGGGAAG
ACAATAGCAGGCATGCTGGGGATGCGGTGGGCTCTATGGCTTCTGAGGCGGAAAGAACCAGCTGGGGCTC
TAGGGGGTATCCCC
[124 nt withheld, positions 7155-7278]
C
[91 nt withheld, positions 7280-7370]
A
[49 nt withheld, positions 7372-7420]
CCTTTGACGTTGGAGTCCACGTTCTTT
[37 nt withheld, positions 7448-7484]
ACCCTATCTCGGTCTATTCTTTTGATTTATAAGGGATTTTGCCGATTTCGGCCTATTGGTTAAAAAATGA
GCTGATTTAACAAAAATTTAACGCGAATTAATTCTGTGGAATGTGTGTCAGTTAGGGTGTGGAAAGTCCC
CAGGCTCCCCAGCAGGCAGAAGTATGCAAAGCATGCATCTCAATTAGTCAGCAACCAGGTGTGGAAAGTC
CCCAGGCTCCCCAGCAGGCAGAAGTATGCAAAGCATGCATCTCAATTAGTCAGCAACCATAGTCCCGCCC
CTAACTCCGCCCATCCCGCCCCTAACTCCGCCCAGTTCCGCCCATTCTCCGCCCCATGGCTGACTAATTT
TTTTTATTTATGCAGAGGCCGAGGCCGCCTCTGCCTCTGAGCTATTCCAGAAGTAGTGAGGAGGCTTTTT
TGGAGGCCTAGGCTTTTGCAAAAAGCTCCCGGGAGCTTGTATATCCATTTTCGGATCTGATCAGCACGTG
TTGACAATTAATCATCGGCATAGTATATCGGCATAGTATAATACGACAAGGTGAGGAACTAAACCATGGC
CAAGTTGACCAGTGCCGTTCCGGTGCTCACCGCGCGCGACGTCGCCGGAGCGGTCGAGTTCTGGACCGAC
CGGCTCGGGTTCTCCCGGGACTTCGTGGAGGACGACTTCGCCGGTGTGGTCCGGGACGACGTGACCCTGT
TCATCAGCGCGGTCCAGGACCAGGTGGTGCCGGACAACACCCTGGCCTGGGTGTGGGTGCGCGGCCTGGA
CGAGCTGTACGCCGAGTGGTCGGAGGTCGTGTCCACGAACTTCCGGGACGCCTCCGGGCCGGCCATGACC
GAGATCGGCGAGCAGCCGTGGGGGCGGGAGTTCGCCCTGCGCGACCCGGCCGGCAACTGCGTGCACTTCG
TGGCCGAGGAGCAGGACTGACACGTGCTACGAGATTTCGATTCCACCGCCGCCTTCTATGAAAGGTTGGG
CTTCGGAATCGTTTTCCGGGACGCCGGCTGGATGATCCTCCAGCGCGGGGATCTCATGCTGGAGTTCTTC
GCCCACCCCAACTTGTTTATTGCAGCTTATAATGGTTACAAATAAAGCAATAGCATCACAAATTTCACAA
ATAAAGCATTTTTTTCACTGCATTCTAGTTGTGGTTTGTCCAAACTCATCAATGTATCTTATCATGTCTG
TATACCGTCGACCTCTAGCTAGAGCTTGGCGTAATCATGGTCATAGCTGTTTCCTGTGTGAAATTGTTAT
CCGCTCACAATTCCACACAACATACGAGCCGGAAGCATAAAGTGTAAAGCCTGGGGTGCCTAATGAGTGA
GCTAACTCACATTAATTGCGTTGCGCTCACTGCCCGCTTTCCAGTCGGGAAACCTGTCGTGCCAGCTGCA
TTAATGAATCGGCCAACGCGCGGGGAGAGGCGGTTTGCGTATTGGGCGCTCTTCCGCTTCCTCGCTCACT
GACTCGCTGCGCTCGGTCGTTCGGCTGCGGCGAGCGGTATCAGCTCACTCAAAGGCGGTAATACGGTTAT
CCACAGAATCAGGGGATAACGCAGGAAAGAACATGTGAGCAAAAGGCCAGCAAAAGGCCAGGAACCGTAA
AAAGGCCGCGTTGCTGGCGTTTTTCCATAGGCTCCGCCCCCCTGACGAGCATCACAAAAATCGACGCTCA
AGTCAGAGGTGGCGAAACCCGACAGGACTATAAAGATACCAGGCGTTTCCCCCTGGAAGCTCCCTCGTGC
GCTCTCCTGTTCCGACCCTGCCGCTTACCGGATACCTGTCCGCCTTTCTCCCTTCGGGAAGCGTGGCGCT
TTCTCATAGCTCACGCTGTAGGTATCTCAGTTCGGTGTAGGTCGTTCGCTCCAAGCTGGGCTGTGTGCAC
GAACCCCCCGTTCAGCCCGACCGCTGCGCCTTATCCGGTAACTATCGTCTTGAGTCCAACCCGGTAAGAC
ACGACTTATCGCCACTGGCAGCAGCCACTGGTAACAGGATTAGCAGAGCGAGGTATGTAGGCGGTGCTAC
AGAGTTCTTGAAGTGGTGGCCTAACTACGGCTACACTAGAAGAACAGTATTTGGTATCTGCGCTCTGCTG
AAGCCAGTTACCTTCGGAAAAAGAGTTGGTAGCTCTTGATCCGGCAAACAAACCACCGCTGGTAGCGGTG
GTTTTTTTGTTTGCAAGCAGCAGATTACGCGCAGAAAAAAAGGATCTCAAGAAGATCCTTTGATCTTTTC
TACGGGGTCTGACGCTCAGTGGAACGAAAACTCACGTTAAGGGATTTTGGTCATGAGATTATCAAAAAGG
ATCTTCACCTAGATCCTTTTAAATTAAAAATGAAGTTTTAAATCAATCTAAAGTATATATGAGTAAACTT
GGTCTGACAGTTACCAATGCTTAATCAGTGAGGCACCTATCTCAGCGATCTGTCTATTTCGTTCATCCAT
AGTTGCCTGACTCCCCGTCGTGTAGATAACTACGATACGGGAGGGCTTACCATCTGGCCCCAGTGCTGCA
ATGATACCGCGAGACCCACGCTCACCGGCTCCAGATTTATCAGCAATAAACCAGCCAGCCGGAAGGGCCG
AGCGCAGAAGTGGTCCTGCAACTTTATCCGCCTCCATCCAGTCTATTAATTGTTGCCGGGAAGCTAGAGT
AAGTAGTTCGCCAGTTAATAGTTTGCGCAACGTTGTTGCCATTGCTACAGGCATCGTGGTGTCACGCTCG
TCGTTTGGTATGGCTTCATTCAGCTCCGGTTCCCAACGATCAAGGCGAGTTACATGATCCCCCATGTTGT
GCAAAAAAGCGGTTAGCTCCTTCGGTCCTCCGATCGTTGTCAGAAGTAAGTTGGCCGCAGTGTTATCACT
CATGGTTATGGCAGCACTGCATAATTCTCTTACTGTCATGCCATCCGTAAGATGCTTTTCTGTGACTGGT
GAGTACTCAACCAAGTCATTCTGAGAATAGTGTATGCGGCGACCGAGTTGCTCTTGCCCGGCGTCAATAC
GGGATAATACCGCGCCACATAGCAGAACTTTAAAAGTGCTCATCATTGGAAAACGTTCTTCGGGGCGAAA
ACTCTCAAGGATCTTACCGCTGTTGAGATCCAGTTCGATGTAACCCACTCGTGCACCCAACTGATCTTCA
GCATCTTTTACTTTCACCAGCGTTTCTGGGTGAGCAAAAACAGGAAGGCAAAATGCCGCAAAAAAGGGAA
TAAGGGCGACACGGAAATGTTGAATACTCATACTCTTCCTTTTTCAATATTATTGAAGCATTTATCAGGG
TTATTGTCTCATGAGCGGATACATATTTGAATGTATTTAGAAAAATAAACAAATAGGGGTTCCGCGCACA
TTTCCCCGAAAAGTGCCACCTGA
Features (pLannotate 1.2.2; 33 found; start..end, strand, type, name):
     32..84      -  misc_feature   bom (fragment): basis of mobility region from pBR322
    239..618     +  enhancer       CMV enhancer: human cytomegalovirus immediate early enhancer
    619..818     +  promoter       CMV promoter: human cytomegalovirus (CMV) immediate early promoter
    836..1016    +  LTR            5' LTR (truncated): truncated 5' long terminal repeat (LTR) from HIV-1
   1063..1188    +  misc_feature   HIV-1 Ψ: packaging signal of human immunodeficiency virus type 1
   1172..1535    +  CDS            HIV-1 gag (fragment): gag protein from human immunodeficiency virus 1; gag
   1681..1914    +  misc_feature   RRE: The Rev response element (RRE) of HIV-1 allows for Rev-dependent mRNA export from the nucleus to the cytoplasm.
   2291..2391    +  CDS            Rev (fragment): human immunodeficiency virus 1 (HIV-1) Rev protein; rev; enhances nuclear export of unspliced and incompletely spliced viral mRNAs
   2441..2558    +  misc_feature   cPPT/CTS: central polypurine tract and central termination sequence of HIV-1
   2603..3891    +  promoter       CaMKII promoter: promoter for the mouse calcium/calmodulin-dependent kinase II α subunit
   3907..4227    +  CDS            atpC (fragment): ATPE_GEOKA - Experimental evidence at protein level: Swiss-Prot protein existence level 1. Produces ATP from ADP in the presence of a proton gradient across the membrane. From Geobacillus kaustophilus (strain HTA426).
   4240..4959    +  CDS            cEGFP: cEGFP is a basic (constitutively fluorescent) green fluorescent protein published in 2008, derived from Aequorea victoria.
   4972..5043    +  CDS            atpC (fragment): ATPE_BACP3 - Experimental evidence at protein level: Swiss-Prot protein existence level 1. Produces ATP from ADP in the presence of a proton gradient across the membrane. From Bacillus sp. (strain PS3).
   5092..5532    +  CDS            miRFP670nano: miRFP670nano is a basic (constitutively fluorescent) near ir fluorescent protein published in 2019, derived from Nostoc punctiforme. It has very low acid sensitivity. It requires the cofactor biliverdin for fluorescence.
   5534..5560    +  misc_feature   MCS (fragment): pBluescript multiple cloning site
   5560..6148    +  misc_feature   WPRE: woodchuck hepatitis virus posttranscriptional regulatory element
   6085..6666    +  CDS            nef (fragment): NEF_HV1H2 - Experimental evidence at protein level: Swiss-Prot protein existence level 1. Extracellular Nef protein targets CD4(+) T-lymphocytes for apoptosis by interacting with CXCR4 surface receptors. From Human immunodeficiency virus type 1 group M subtype B (isolate HXB2) (HIV-1).
   6673..6853    +  LTR            5' LTR (truncated): truncated 5' long terminal repeat (LTR) from HIV-1
   6885..7109    +  polyA_signal   bGH poly(A) signal: bovine growth hormone polyadenylation signal
   7113..7134    +  promoter       SV40 promoter (fragment): SV40 enhancer and early promoter
   7155..7583    +  rep_origin     f1 ori (sequence partly withheld): f1 bacteriophage origin of replication; arrow indicates direction of (+) strand synthesis
   7597..7926    +  promoter       SV40 promoter: SV40 enhancer and early promoter
   7974..8021    +  promoter       EM7 promoter: synthetic bacterial promoter&nbsp
   8040..8414    +  CDS            BleoR: antibiotic-binding protein; Sh ble from Streptoalloteichus hindustanus; confers resistance to bleomycin, phleomycin, and Zeocin™
   8424..8549    +  CDS            ble (fragment): BLE_KLEPN - Experimental evidence at protein level: Swiss-Prot protein existence level 1. Binding protein with a strong affinity to the bleomycin family of antibiotics. Binds to CL990; an antimitotic-antibiotic compound. From Klebsiella pneumoniae.
   8544..8665    +  polyA_signal   SV40 poly(A) signal: SV40 polyadenylation signal
   8736..8758    -  protein_bind   lac operator (fragment): The lac repressor binds to the lac operator to inhibit transcription in E. coli. This inhibition can be relieved by adding lactose or isopropyl-β-D-thiogalactopyranoside (IPTG). lac repressor encoded by lacI
   8762..8792    -  promoter       lac promoter: promoter for the E. coli lac operon
   8807..8828    -  protein_bind   CAP binding site: CAP binding activates transcription in the presence of cAMP. E. coli catabolite activator protein
   8841..8933    -  CDS            lacI (fragment): lac repressor; lacI; The lac repressor binds to the lac operator to inhibit transcription in E. coli. This inhibition can be relieved by adding lactose or isopropyl-β-D-thiogalactopyranoside (IPTG).
   9116..9704    -  rep_origin     ori: high-copy-number ColE1/pMB1/pBR322/pUC origin of replication
   9875..10735   -  CDS            AmpR: β-lactamase; bla; confers resistance to ampicillin, carbenicillin, and related antibiotics
  10736..10840   -  promoter       AmpR promoter: bla
