[The description below was written by a language model from this plasmid's Addgene catalogue record and pLannotate feature annotations shown in this document.]
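Description:
plenti.CamKII.(cyto).iATPSnFR2.A95K.S29W.miRFP670nano3 is a lentiviral transfer plasmid of roughly 10.9 kb for mammalian expression of a cytosolic, high-affinity, ratiometric fluorescent ATP sensor. It is maintained in E. coli through a high-copy ColE1/pUC-type origin with ampicillin selection (AmpR under its own bla promoter) and also carries an f1 origin. A separate SV40/EM7-driven BleoR cassette with an SV40 poly(A) signal lies outside the LTR-flanked region, so it would not be packaged into virus.

The viral portion has a third-generation-style layout. A CMV enhancer/promoter replaces the upstream part of the 5' LTR to drive genomic RNA production in packaging cells. It is followed by the truncated HIV-1 LTR, the Ψ packaging signal with a gag fragment, the RRE for Rev-dependent nuclear export, and the cPPT/CTS element. The downstream LTR is also annotated as truncated and is followed by a bGH poly(A) signal.

Within this frame, the mouse CaMKIIα promoter, commonly used to favour expression in excitatory neurons, drives the 1.6 kb insert, which was cloned between BamHI and EcoRI sites. The feature table shows the sensor as fragments of a bacterial F-type ATP synthase ε subunit (atpC) flanking a GFP-derived domain annotated as cEGFP. This arrangement is consistent with ATP binding to the ε subunit modulating green fluorescence. The A95K and S29W designations in the name denote sensor variants, though the record does not describe their individual effects. The sensor is followed by a near-infrared, biliverdin-dependent miRFP670nano-type protein (miRFP670nano3 by name), which presumably serves as the ATP-insensitive reference channel for ratiometric readout. A WPRE downstream enhances transcript expression. The construct is suited to monitoring intracellular ATP in transduced or transfected cells.
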