Addgene plasmid #209728: plenti.CamKII.(cyto).iATPSnFR2.A95K.S29W.miRFP670nano3
Purpose: Expresses cytosolic high affinity ratiometric ATP sensor
Depositing lab: Timothy Ryan. Depositing organization: Cornell University. Publication: iATPSnFR2: A high-dynamic-range fluorescent sensor for monitoring intracellular ATP. Marvin JS, Kokotos AC, Kumar M, Pulido C, Tkachuk AN, Yao JS, Brown TA, Ryan TA. Proc Natl Acad Sci U S A. 2024 May 21;121(21):e2314604121. doi: 10.1073/pnas.2314604121. Epub 2024 May 15. PubMed 38748581.
Backbone
  Vector backbone: plenti.CamKII
  Total vector size (bp): 10875
  Vector type: Mammalian Expression, Lentiviral
Growth in bacteria
  Bacterial resistance: Ampicillin, 100 μg/mL
  Growth temperature: 37°C
  Growth strain: NEB Stable
  Copy number: High Copy
Gene/Insert
  Gene/Insert name: (cyto).iATPSnFR2.A95K.S29W.miRFP670nano3
  Insert size (bp): 1629
  Promoter: CamKII
  Cloning method: Restriction Enzyme; 5′ cloning site BamHI (unknown if destroyed); 3′ cloning site EcoRI (unknown if destroyed)
  Sequencing primers: 5′ CamKII-F; 3′ WPRE-R
Terms and licenses: Academic/Nonprofit Terms; Industry Terms: Not Available to Industry
Depositor comments: Please visit https://www.biorxiv.org/content/10.1101/2023.08.24.554624v1 for bioRxiv preprint.
How to cite: plenti.CamKII.(cyto).iATPSnFR2.A95K.S29W.miRFP670nano3 was a gift from Timothy Ryan (Addgene plasmid # 209728 ; http://n2t.net/addgene:209728 ; RRID:Addgene_209728)
